>Addgene plasmid #107300 | pCSD_FKBP-C-SpCas9MT3-574-1368-NLS-3XHA-NLS-ZFPTS3-3xFLAG-2xNLS | depositor full sequence | sequence record 202450 | pCSD_FKBP-C-SpCas9MT3-574-1368-NLS-3XHA-NLS-ZFPTS3-3xFLAG-2xNLS sequence 7570 bps
CGCCATTCTGCCTGGGGACGTCGGAGCAAGCTTGATTTAGGTGACACTATAGAATACAAGCTACTTGTTC
TTTTTGCAGGATCTGCCACCATGGGTTCGGGCCGTACGATGGGAGTGCAGGTGGAAACCATCTCCCCAGG
AGACGGGCGCACCTTCCCCAAGCGCGGCCAGACCTGCGTGGTGCACTACACCGGGATGCTTGAAGATGGA
AAGAAATTTGATTCCTCTCGGGACAGAAACAAGCCCTTTAAGTTTATGCTAGGCAAGCAGGAGGTGATCC
GAGGCTGGGAAGAAGGGGTTGCCCAGATGAGTGTGGGTCAGAGAGCCAAACTGACTATATCTCCAGATTA
TGCCTATGGTGCCACTGGGCACCCAGGCATCATCCCACCACATGCCACTCTCGTCTTCGATGTGGAGCTT
CTAAAACTGGAAGGCGCCGGCGGATGTTTCGACTCTGTTGAAATCAGCGGAGTGGAGGATCGCTTCAACG
CATCCCTGGGAACGTATCACGATCTCCTGAAAATCATTAAAGACAAGGACTTCCTGGACAATGAGGAGAA
CGAGGACATTCTTGAGGACATTGTCCTCACCCTTACGTTGTTTGAAGATAGGGAGATGATTGAAGAACGC
TTGAAAACTTACGCTCATCTCTTCGACGACAAAGTCATGAAACAGCTCAAGAGACGCCGATATACAGGAT
GGGGGCGGCTGTCAAGAAAACTGATCAATGGCATCCGAGACAAGCAGAGTGGAAAGACAATCCTGGATTT
TCTTAAGTCCGATGGATTTGCCAACCGGAACTTCATGCAGTTGATCCATGATGACTCTCTCACCTTTAAG
GAGGACATCCAGAAAGCACAAGTTTCTGGCCAGGGGGACAGTCTTCACGAGCACATCGCTAATCTTGCAG
GTAGCCCAGCTATCAAAAAGGGAATACTGCAGACCGTTAAGGTCGTGGATGAACTCGTCAAAGTAATGGG
AAGGCATAAGCCCGAGAATATCGTTATCGAGATGGCCCGAGAGAACCAAACTACCCAGAAGGGACAGAAG
AACAGTAGGGAAAGGATGAAGAGGATTGAAGAGGGTATAAAAGAACTGGGGTCCCAAATCCTTAAGGAAC
ACCCAGTTGAAAACACCCAGCTTCAGAATGAGAAGCTCTACCTGTACTACCTGCAGAACGGCAGGGACAT
GTACGTGGATCAGGAACTGGACATCAACCGGTTGTCCGACTACGACGTGGATCATATCGTGCCCCAAAGC
TTTCTCAAAGATGATTCTATTGATAATAAAGTGTTGACAAGATCCGATAAAAATAGAGGGAAGAGTGATA
ACGTCCCCTCAGAAGAAGTTGTCAAGAAAATGAAAAATTATTGGCGGCAGCTGCTGAACGCCAAACTGAT
CACACAACGGAAGTTCGATAATCTGACTAAGGCTGAACGAGGTGGCCTGTCTGAGTTGGATAAAGCCGGC
TTCATCAAAAGGCAGCTTGTTGAGACACGCCAGATCACCAAGCACGTGGCCCAAATTCTCGATTCACGCA
TGAACACCAAGTACGATGAAAATGACAAACTGATTCGAGAGGTGAAAGTTATTACTCTGAAGTCTAAGCT
GGTCTCAGATTTCAGAAAGGACTTTCAGTTTTATAAGGTGAGAGAGATCAACAATTACCACCATGCGCAT
GATGCCTACCTGAATGCAGTGGTAGGCACTGCACTTATCAAAAAATATCCCAAGCTGGAATCTGAATTTG
TTTACGGAGACTATAAAGTGTACGATGTTAGGAAAATGATCGCAAAGTCTGAGCAGGAAATAGGCAAGGC
CACCGCTAAGTACTTCTTTTACAGCAATATTATGAATTTTTTCAAGACCGAGATTACACTGGCCAATGGA
GAGATTCGGAAGCGACCACTTATCGAAACAAACGGAGAAACAGGAGAAATCGTGTGGGACAAGGGTAGGG
ATTTCGCGACAGTCCGCAAGGTCCTGTCCATGCCGCAGGTGAACATCGTTAAAAAGACCGAAGTACAGAC
CGGAGGCTTCTCCAAGGAAAGTATCCTCCCGAAAAGGAACAGCGACAAGCTGATCGCACGCAAAAAAGAT
TGGGACCCCAAGAAATACGGCGGATTCGATTCTCCTACAGTCGCTTACAGTGTACTGGTTGTGGCCAAAG
TGGAGAAAGGGAAGTCTAAAAAACTCAAAAGCGTCAAGGAACTGCTGGGCATCACAATCATGGAGCGATC
CAGCTTCGAGAAAAACCCCATCGACTTTCTCGAAGCGAAAGGATATAAAGAGGTCAAAAAAGACCTCATC
ATTAAGCTGCCCAAGTACTCTCTCTTTGAGCTTGAAAACGGCCGGAAACGAATGCTCGCTAGTGCGGGCG
AGCTGCAGAAAGGTAACGAGCTGGCACTGCCCTCTAAATACGTTAATTTCTTGTATCTGGCCAGCCACTA
TGAAAAGCTCAAAGGGTCTCCCGAAGATAATGAGCAGAAGCAGCTGTTCGTGGAACAACACAAACACTAC
CTTGATGAGATCATCGAGCAAATAAGCGAGTTCTCCAAAAGAGTGATCCTCGCCGACGCTAACCTCGATA
AGGTGCTTTCTGCTTACAATAAGCACAGGGATAAGCCCATCAGGGAGCAGGCAGAAAACATTATCCACTT
GTTTACTCTGACCAACTTGGGCGCGCCTGCAGCCTTCAAGTACTTCGACACCACCATAGACAGAAAGAAG
TACACCTCTACAAAGGAGGTCCTGGACGCCACACTGATTCATCAGTCAATTACGGGGCTCTATGAAACAA
GAATCGACCTCTCTCAGCTCGGTGGAGACGGCACCGGCGGGCCCAAGAAGAAGAGGAAGGTATACCCATA
CGATGTTCCTGACTATGCGGGCTATCCCTATGACGTCCCGGACTATGCAGGATCGTATCCTTATGACGTT
CCAGATTACGCTGGATCCGCCGCTCCGGCAGCTAAGAAAAAGAAACTGGATTTCGAATCCGGAAAGCCCT
ATAAATGTCCTGAATGTGGCAAGTCCTTCTCGCGGAGCGACGACCTGACACGGCACCAACGTACGCACAC
TGGTGAGAAGCCATACGCGTGTCCTGTCGAGTCCTGTGACCGCCGCTTCAGTCAGAAGGGACACCTGACA
CGGCACATCCGCATTCACACAGGGCAAAAACCGTTTCAATGCCGCATCTGCATGAGGAACTTCAGCATCC
GTAGCAGCCTGACACGGCACATCCGCACCCACACAGGAGAAAAGCCCTTCGCCTGTGACATCTGCGGCAG
GAAGTTCGCGCTGAGCCACCACCTGACACGGCACACCAAGATCCACCTCCGTCAGAAAGACCCCGGGGGA
TCCGGGTCGCTCGAGGGAGACTACAAAGACCATGACGGTGATTATAAAGATCATGACATCGATTACAAGG
ATGACGATGACAAGCAGGGGTCCGAGCTCGGATCGGGTAGAGCCGCGCCGGCAGCTAAGAAAAAGAAACT
GGATCAATTGGGCGCTAGCGGTAGTTCTGGAGGCTCAAGTGGCGCCGCTCCAAAGAAGAAGCGTAAGGTA
TCTGAATTCTGATAATCTAGAACTATAGTGAGTCGTATTACGTAGATCCAGACATGATAAGATACATTGA
TGAGTTTGGACAAACCACAACTAGAATGCAGTGAAAAAAATGCTTTATTTGTGAAATTTGTGATGCTATT
GCTTTATTTGTAACCATTATAAGCTGCAATAAACAAGTTAACAACAACAATTGCATTCATTTTATGTTTC
AGGTTCAGGGGGAGGTGTGGGAGGTTTTTTAATTCGCGGCCGCGGCGCCAATGCATTGGGCCCGGTACGT
ACCCAGCTTTTGTTCCCTTTAGTGAGGGTTAATTGCGCGCTTGGCGTAATCATGGTCATAGCTGTTTCCT
GTGTGAAATTGTTATCCGCTCACAATTCCACACAACATACGAGCCGGAAGCATAAAGTGTAAAGCCTGGG
GTGCCTAATGAGTGAGCTAACTCACATTAATTGCGTTGCGCTCACTGCCCGCTTTCCAGTCGGGAAACCT
GTCGTGCCAGCTGCATTAATGAATCGGCCAACGCGCGGGGAGAGGCGGTTTGCGTATTGGGCGCTCTTCC
GCTTCCTCGCTCACTGACTCGCTGCGCTCGGTCGTTCGGCTGCGGCGAGCGGTATCAGCTCACTCAAAGG
CGGTAATACGGTTATCCACAGAATCAGGGGATAACGCAGGAAAGAACATGTGAGCAAAAGGCCAGCAAAA
GGCCAGGAACCGTAAAAAGGCCGCGTTGCTGGCGTTTTTCCATAGGCTCCGCCCCCCTGACGAGCATCAC
AAAAATCGACGCTCAAGTCAGAGGTGGCGAAACCCGACAGGACTATAAAGATACCAGGCGTTTCCCCCTG
GAAGCTCCCTCGTGCGCTCTCCTGTTCCGACCCTGCCGCTTACCGGATACCTGTCCGCCTTTCTCCCTTC
GGGAAGCGTGGCGCTTTCTCATAGCTCACGCTGTAGGTATCTCAGTTCGGTGTAGGTCGTTCGCTCCAAG
CTGGGCTGTGTGCACGAACCCCCCGTTCAGCCCGACCGCTGCGCCTTATCCGGTAACTATCGTCTTGAGT
CCAACCCGGTAAGACACGACTTATCGCCACTGGCAGCAGCCACTGGTAACAGGATTAGCAGAGCGAGGTA
TGTAGGCGGTGCTACAGAGTTCTTGAAGTGGTGGCCTAACTACGGCTACACTAGAAGGACAGTATTTGGT
ATCTGCGCTCTGCTGAAGCCAGTTACCTTCGGAAAAAGAGTTGGTAGCTCTTGATCCGGCAAACAAACCA
CCGCTGGTAGCGGTGGTTTTTTTGTTTGCAAGCAGCAGATTACGCGCAGAAAAAAAGGATCTCAAGAAGA
TCCTTTGATCTTTTCTACGGGGTCTGACGCTCAGTGGAACGAAAACTCACGTTAAGGGATTTTGGTCATG
AGATTATCAAAAAGGATCTTCACCTAGATCCTTTTAAATTAAAAATGAAGTTTTAAATCAATCTAAAGTA
TATATGAGTAAACTTGGTCTGACAGTTACCAATGCTTAATCAGTGAGGCACCTATCTCAGCGATCTGTCT
ATTTCGTTCATCCATAGTTGCCTGACTCCCCGTCGTGTAGATAACTACGATACGGGAGGGCTTACCATCT
GGCCCCAGTGCTGCAATGATACCGCGAGACCCACGCTCACCGGCTCCAGATTTATCAGCAATAAACCAGC
CAGCCGGAAGGGCCGAGCGCAGAAGTGGTCCTGCAACTTTATCCGCCTCCATCCAGTCTATTAATTGTTG
CCGGGAAGCTAGAGTAAGTAGTTCGCCAGTTAATAGTTTGCGCAACGTTGTTGCCATTGCTACAGGCATC
GTGGTGTCACGCTCGTCGTTTGGTATGGCTTCATTCAGCTCCGGTTCCCAACGATCAAGGCGAGTTACAT
GATCCCCCATGTTGTGCAAAAAAGCGGTTAGCTCCTTCGGTCCTCCGATCGTTGTCAGAAGTAAGTTGGC
CGCAGTGTTATCACTCATGGTTATGGCAGCACTGCATAATTCTCTTACTGTCATGCCATCCGTAAGATGC
TTTTCTGTGACTGGTGAGTACTCAACCAAGTCATTCTGAGAATAGTGTATGCGGCGACCGAGTTGCTCTT
GCCCGGCGTCAATACGGGATAATACCGCGCCACATAGCAGAACTTTAAAAGTGCTCATCATTGGAAAACG
TTCTTCGGGGCGAAAACTCTCAAGGATCTTACCGCTGTTGAGATCCAGTTCGATGTAACCCACTCGTGCA
CCCAACTGATCTTCAGCATCTTTTACTTTCACCAGCGTTTCTGGGTGAGCAAAAACAGGAAGGCAAAATG
CCGCAAAAAAGGGAATAAGGGCGACACGGAAATGTTGAATACTCATACTCTTCCTTTTTCAATATTATTG
AAGCATTTATCAGGGTTATTGTCTCATGAGCGGATACATATTTGAATGTATTTAGAAAAATAAACAAATA
GGGGTTCCGCGCACATTTCCCCGAAAAGTGCCACCTAAATTGTAAGCGTTAATATTTTGTTAAAATTCGC
GTTAAATTTTTGTTAAATCAGCTCATTTTTTAACCAATAGGCCGAAATCGGCAAAATCCCTTATAAATCA
AAAGAATAGACCGAGATAGGGT
[37 nt withheld, positions 6183-6219]
AAAGAACGTGGACTCCAACGTCAAAGG
[49 nt withheld, positions 6247-6295]
T
[91 nt withheld, positions 6297-6387]
G
[124 nt withheld, positions 6389-6512]
CCCATTCGCCATTCAGGCTGCGCAACTGTTGGGAAGGGCGATCGGTGCGGGCCTCTTCGCTATTACGCCA
GTCGACCATAGCCAATTCAATATGGCGTATATGGACTCATGCCAATTCAATATGGTGGATCTGGACCTGT
GCCAATTCAATATGGCGTATATGGACTCGTGCCAATTCAATATGGTGGATCTGGACCCCAGCCAATTCAA
TATGGCGGACTTGGCACCATGCCAATTCAATATGGCGGACTTGGCACTGTGCCAACTGGGGAGGGGTCTA
CTTGGCACGGTGCCAAGTTTGAGGAGGGGTCTTGGCCCTGTGCCAAGTCCGCCATATTGAATTGGCATGG
TGCCAATAATGGCGGCCATATTGGCTATATGCCAGGATCAATATATAGGCAATATCCAATATGGCCCTAT
GCCAATATGGCTATTGGCCAGGTTCAATACTATGTATTGGCCCTATGCCATATAGTATTCCATATATGGG
TTTTCCTATTGACGTAGATAGCCCCTCCCAATGGGCGGTCCCATATACCATATATGGGGCTTCCTAATAC
CGCCCATAGCCACTCCCCCATTGACGTCAATGGTCTCTATATATGGTCTTTCCTATTGACGTCATATGGG
CGGTCCTATTGACGTATATGGCGCCTCCCCCATTGACGTCAATTACGGTAAATGGCCCGCCTGGCTCAAT
GCCCATTGACGTCAATAGGACCACCCACCATTGACGTCAATGGGATGGCTCATTGCCCATTCATATCCGT
TCTCACGCCCCCTATTGACGTCAATGACGGTAAATGGCCCACTTGGCAGTACATCAATATCTATTAATAG
TAACTTGGCAAGTACATTACTATTGGAAGGACGCCAGGGTACATTGGCAGTACTCCCATTGACGTCAATG
GCGGTAAATGGCCCGCGATGGCTGCCAAGTACATCCCCATTGACGTCAATGGGGAGGGGCAATGACGCAA
ATGGGCGTTCCATTGACGTAAATGGGCGGTAGGCGTGCCTAATGGGAGGTCTATATAAGCAATGCTCGTT
TAGGGAAC
Features (pLannotate 1.2.2; 20 found; start..end, strand, type, name):
     35..53      +  promoter       SP6 promoter: promoter for bacteriophage SP6 RNA polymerase
    109..432     +  CDS            FKBP1A: FKB1A_HUMAN - Also known as FKBP1, FKBP12. Experimental evidence at protein level: Swiss-Prot protein existence level 1. Keeps in an inactive conformation TGFBR1, the TGF-beta type I serine/threonine kinase receptor, preventing TGF-beta receptor activation in absence of ligand. Recruits SMAD7 to ACVR1B which prevents the association of SMAD2 and SMAD3 with the activin receptor complex, thereby blocking the activin signal. May modulate the RYR1 calcium channel activity. PPIases accelerate the folding of proteins. It catalyzes the cis-trans isomerization of proline imidic peptide bonds in oligop
    444..2829    +  CDS            Cas9 (fragment): Cas9 (Csn1) endonuclease from the Streptococcus pyogenes Type II CRISPR/Cas system generates RNA-guided double strand breaks in DNA
   2863..2952    +  CDS            3xHA: three tandem HA epitope tags
   3025..3102    +  CDS            EGR1 (fragment): EGR1_SERCA - Also known as ZENK From Serinus canaria (Island canary) (Fringilla canaria).
   3238..3257    +  CDS            ZFHD1 (DNA binding domain) (fragment): composite human DNA-binding domain composed of domains from the transcription factors Zif268 and Oct-1 (Pomerantz et al., 1995)
   3379..3444    +  CDS            3xFLAG: three tandem FLAG® epitope tags, followed by an enterokinase cleavage site
   3593..3610    -  promoter       T7 promoter (fragment): promoter for bacteriophage T7 RNA polymerase
   3615..3749    -  polyA_signal   SV40 poly(A) signal: SV40 polyadenylation signal
   3866..3884    -  promoter       T3 promoter: promoter for bacteriophage T3 RNA polymerase
   3929..3945    -  protein_bind   lac operator: The lac repressor binds to the lac operator to inhibit transcription in E. coli. This inhibition can be relieved by adding lactose or isopropyl-β-D-thiogalactopyranoside (IPTG). lac repressor encoded by lacI
   3953..3983    -  promoter       lac promoter: promoter for the E. coli lac operon
   3998..4019    -  protein_bind   CAP binding site: CAP binding activates transcription in the presence of cAMP. E. coli catabolite activator protein
   4032..4124    -  CDS            lacI (fragment): lac repressor; lacI; The lac repressor binds to the lac operator to inhibit transcription in E. coli. This inhibition can be relieved by adding lactose or isopropyl-β-D-thiogalactopyranoside (IPTG).
   4307..4895    -  rep_origin     ori: high-copy-number ColE1/pMB1/pBR322/pUC origin of replication
   5066..5926    -  CDS            AmpR: β-lactamase; bla; confers resistance to ampicillin, carbenicillin, and related antibiotics
   5927..6031    -  promoter       AmpR promoter: bla
   6084..6512    -  rep_origin     f1 ori (sequence partly withheld): f1 bacteriophage origin of replication; arrow indicates direction of (+) strand synthesis
   6517..6583    -  CDS            lacZα (fragment): LacZα fragment of β-galactosidase; lacZ fragment
   6586..7570    +  promoter       CMV IE94 promoter: enhancer/promoter region of simian cytomegalovirus major immediate early transcription unit IE94
