>Addgene plasmid #107300 | pCSD_FKBP-C-SpCas9MT3-574-1368-NLS-3XHA-NLS-ZFPTS3-3xFLAG-2xNLS | addgene full sequence | sequence record 204631 | Addgene NGS Result
TTCTGCCTGGGGACGTCGGAGCAAGCTTGATTTAGGTGACACTATAGAATACAAGCTACTTGTTCTTTTT
GCAGGATCTGCCACCATGGGTTCGGGCCGTACGATGGGAGTGCAGGTGGAAACCATCTCCCCAGGAGACG
GGCGCACCTTCCCCAAGCGCGGCCAGACCTGCGTGGTGCACTACACCGGGATGCTTGAAGATGGAAAGAA
ATTTGATTCCTCTCGGGACAGAAACAAGCCCTTTAAGTTTATGCTAGGCAAGCAGGAGGTGATCCGAGGC
TGGGAAGAAGGGGTTGCCCAGATGAGTGTGGGTCAGAGAGCCAAACTGACTATATCTCCAGATTATGCCT
ATGGTGCCACTGGGCACCCAGGCATCATCCCACCACATGCCACTCTCGTCTTCGATGTGGAGCTTCTAAA
ACTGGAAGGCGCCGGCGGATGTTTCGACTCTGTTGAAATCAGCGGAGTGGAGGATCGCTTCAACGCATCC
CTGGGAACGTATCACGATCTCCTGAAAATCATTAAAGACAAGGACTTCCTGGACAATGAGGAGAACGAGG
ACATTCTTGAGGACATTGTCCTCACCCTTACGTTGTTTGAAGATAGGGAGATGATTGAAGAACGCTTGAA
AACTTACGCTCATCTCTTCGACGACAAAGTCATGAAACAGCTCAAGAGACGCCGATATACAGGATGGGGG
CGGCTGTCAAGAAAACTGATCAATGGCATCCGAGACAAGCAGAGTGGAAAGACAATCCTGGATTTTCTTA
AGTCCGATGGATTTGCCAACCGGAACTTCATGCAGTTGATCCATGATGACTCTCTCACCTTTAAGGAGGA
CATCCAGAAAGCACAAGTTTCTGGCCAGGGGGACAGTCTTCACGAGCACATCGCTAATCTTGCAGGTAGC
CCAGCTATCAAAAAGGGAATACTGCAGACCGTTAAGGTCGTGGATGAACTCGTCAAAGTAATGGGAAGGC
ATAAGCCCGAGAATATCGTTATCGAGATGGCCCGAGAGAACCAAACTACCCAGAAGGGACAGAAGAACAG
TAGGGAAAGGATGAAGAGGATTGAAGAGGGTATAAAAGAACTGGGGTCCCAAATCCTTAAGGAACACCCA
GTTGAAAACACCCAGCTTCAGAATGAGAAGCTCTACCTGTACTACCTGCAGAACGGCAGGGACATGTACG
TGGATCAGGAACTGGACATCAACCGGTTGTCCGACTACGACGTGGATCATATCGTGCCCCAAAGCTTTCT
CAAAGATGATTCTATTGATAATAAAGTGTTGACAAGATCCGATAAAAATAGAGGGAAGAGTGATAACGTC
CCCTCAGAAGAAGTTGTCAAGAAAATGAAAAATTATTGGCGGCAGCTGCTGAACGCCAAACTGATCACAC
AACGGAAGTTCGATAATCTGACTAAGGCTGAACGAGGTGGCCTGTCTGAGTTGGATAAAGCCGGCTTCAT
CAAAAGGCAGCTTGTTGAGACACGCCAGATCACCAAGCACGTGGCCCAAATTCTCGATTCACGCATGAAC
ACCAAGTACGATGAAAATGACAAACTGATTCGAGAGGTGAAAGTTATTACTCTGAAGTCTAAGCTGGTCT
CAGATTTCAGAAAGGACTTTCAGTTTTATAAGGTGAGAGAGATCAACAATTACCACCATGCGCATGATGC
CTACCTGAATGCAGTGGTAGGCACTGCACTTATCAAAAAATATCCCAAGCTGGAATCTGAATTTGTTTAC
GGAGACTATAAAGTGTACGATGTTAGGAAAATGATCGCAAAGTCTGAGCAGGAAATAGGCAAGGCCACCG
CTAAGTACTTCTTTTACAGCAATATTATGAATTTTTTCAAGACCGAGATTACACTGGCCAATGGAGAGAT
TCGGAAGCGACCACTTATCGAAACAAACGGAGAAACAGGAGAAATCGTGTGGGACAAGGGTAGGGATTTC
GCGACAGTCCGCAAGGTCCTGTCCATGCCGCAGGTGAACATCGTTAAAAAGACCGAAGTACAGACCGGAG
GCTTCTCCAAGGAAAGTATCCTCCCGAAAAGGAACAGCGACAAGCTGATCGCACGCAAAAAAGATTGGGA
CCCCAAGAAATACGGCGGATTCGATTCTCCTACAGTCGCTTACAGTGTACTGGTTGTGGCCAAAGTGGAG
AAAGGGAAGTCTAAAAAACTCAAAAGCGTCAAGGAACTGCTGGGCATCACAATCATGGAGCGATCCAGCT
TCGAGAAAAACCCCATCGACTTTCTCGAAGCGAAAGGATATAAAGAGGTCAAAAAAGACCTCATCATTAA
GCTGCCCAAGTACTCTCTCTTTGAGCTTGAAAACGGCCGGAAACGAATGCTCGCTAGTGCGGGCGAGCTG
CAGAAAGGTAACGAGCTGGCACTGCCCTCTAAATACGTTAATTTCTTGTATCTGGCCAGCCACTATGAAA
AGCTCAAAGGGTCTCCCGAAGATAATGAGCAGAAGCAGCTGTTCGTGGAACAACACAAACACTACCTTGA
TGAGATCATCGAGCAAATAAGCGAGTTCTCCAAAAGAGTGATCCTCGCCGACGCTAACCTCGATAAGGTG
CTTTCTGCTTACAATAAGCACAGGGATAAGCCCATCAGGGAGCAGGCAGAAAACATTATCCACTTGTTTA
CTCTGACCAACTTGGGCGCGCCTGCAGCCTTCAAGTACTTCGACACCACCATAGACAGAAAGAAGTACAC
CTCTACAAAGGAGGTCCTGGACGCCACACTGATTCATCAGTCAATTACGGGGCTCTATGAAACAAGAATC
GACCTCTCTCAGCTCGGTGGAGACGGCACCGGCGGGCCCAAGAAGAAGAGGAAGGTATACCCATACGATG
TTCCTGACTATGCGGGCTATCCCTATGACGTCCCGGACTATGCAGGATCGTATCCTTATGACGTTCCAGA
TTACGCTGGATCCGCCGCTCCGGCAGCTAAGAAAAAGAAACTGGATTTCGAATCCGGAAAGCCCTATAAA
TGTCCTGAATGTGGCAAGTCCTTCTCGCGGAGCGACGACCTGACACGGCACCAACGTACGCACACTGGTG
AGAAGCCATACGCGTGTCCTGTCGAGTCCTGTGACCGCCGCTTCAGTCAGAAGGGACACCTGACACGGCA
CATCCGCATTCACACAGGGCAAAAACCGTTTCAATGCCGCATCTGCATGAGGAACTTCAGCATCCGTAGC
AGCCTGACACGGCACATCCGCACCCACACAGGAGAAAAGCCCTTCGCCTGTGACATCTGCGGCAGGAAGT
TCGCGCTGAGCCACCACCTGACACGGCACACCAAGATCCACCTCCGTCAGAAAGACCCCGGGGGATCCGG
GTCGCTCGAGGGAGACTACAAAGACCATGACGGTGATTATAAAGATCATGACATCGATTACAAGGATGAC
GATGACAAGCAGGGGTCCGAGCTCGGATCGGGTAGAGCCGCGCCGGCAGCTAAGAAAAAGAAACTGGATC
AATTGGGCGCTAGCGGTAGTTCTGGAGGCTCAAGTGGCGCCGCTCCAAAGAAGAAGCGTAAGGTATCTGA
ATTCTGATAATCTAGAACTATAGTGAGTCGTATTACGTAGATCCAGACATGATAAGATACATTGATGAGT
TTGGACAAACCACAACTAGAATGCAGTGAAAAAAATGCTTTATTTGTGAAATTTGTGATGCTATTGCTTT
ATTTGTAACCATTATAAGCTGCAATAAACAAGTTAACAACAACAATTGCATTCATTTTATGTTTCAGGTT
CAGGGGGAGGTGTGGGAGGTTTTTTAATTCGCGGCCGCGGCGCCAATGCATTGGGCCCGGTACGTACCCA
GCTTTTGTTCCCTTTAGTGAGGGTTAATTGCGCGCTTGGCGTAATCATGGTCATAGCTGTTTCCTGTGTG
AAATTGTTATCCGCTCACAATTCCACACAACATACGAGCCGGGAGCATAAAGTGTAAAGCCTGGGGTGCC
TAATGAGTGAGCTAACTCACATTAATTGCGTTGCGCTCACTGCCCGCTTTCCAGTCGGGAAACCTGTCGT
GCCAGCTGCATTAATGAATCGGCCAACGCGCGGGGAGAGGCGGTTTGCGTATTGGGCGCTCTTCCGCTTC
CTCGCTCACTGACTCGCTGCGCTCGGTCGTTCGGCTGCGGCGAGCGGTATCAGCTCACTCAAAGGCGGTA
ATACGGTTATCCACAGAATCAGGGGATAACGCAGGAAAGAACATGTGAGCAAAAGGCCAGCAAAAGGCCA
GGAACCGTAAAAAGGCCGCGTTGCTGGCGTTTTTCCATAGGCTCCGCCCCCCTGACGAGCATCACAAAAA
TCGACGCTCAAGTCAGAGGTGGCGAAACCCGACAGGACTATAAAGATACCAGGCGTTTCCCCCTGGAAGC
TCCCTCGTGCGCTCTCCTGTTCCGACCCTGCCGCTTACCGGATACCTGTCCGCCTTTCTCCCTTCGGGAA
GCGTGGCGCTTTCTCATAGCTCACGCTGTAGGTATCTCAGTTCGGTGTAGGTCGTTCGCTCCAAGCTGGG
CTGTGTGCACGAACCCCCCGTTCAGCCCGACCGCTGCGCCTTATCCGGTAACTATCGTCTTGAGTCCAAC
CCGGTAAGACACGACTTATCGCCACTGGCAGCAGCCACTGGTAACAGGATTAGCAGAGCGAGGTATGTAG
GCGGTGCTACAGAGTTCTTGAAGTGGTGGCCTAACTACGGCTACACTAGAAGAACAGTATTTGGTATCTG
CGCTCTGCTGAAGCCAGTTACCTTCGGAAAAAGAGTTGGTAGCTCTTGATCCGGCAAACAAACCACCGCT
GGTAGCGGTGGTTTTTTTGTTTGCAAGCAGCAGATTACGCGCAGAAAAAAAGGATCTCAAGAAGATCCTT
TGATCTTTTCTACGGGGTCTGACGCTCAGTGGAACGAAAACTCACGTTAAGGGATTTTGGTCATGAGATT
ATCAAAAAGGATCTTCACCTAGATCCTTTTAAATTAAAAATGAAGTTTTAAATCAATCTAAAGTATATAT
GAGTAAACTTGGTCTGACAGTTACCAATGCTTAATCAGTGAGGCACCTATCTCAGCGATCTGTCTATTTC
GTTCATCCATAGTTGCCTGACTCCCCGTCGTGTAGATAACTACGATACGGGAGGGCTTACCATCTGGCCC
CAGTGCTGCAATGATACCGCGAGACCCACGCTCACCGGCTCCAGATTTATCAGCAATAAACCAGCCAGCC
GGAAGGGCCGAGCGCAGAAGTGGTCCTGCAACTTTATCCGCCTCCATCCAGTCTATTAATTGTTGCCGGG
AAGCTAGAGTAAGTAGTTCGCCAGTTAATAGTTTGCGCAACGTTGTTGCCATTGCTACAGGCATCGTGGT
GTCACGCTCGTCGTTTGGTATGGCTTCATTCAGCTCCGGTTCCCAACGATCAAGGCGAGTTACATGATCC
CCCATGTTGTGCAAAAAAGCGGTTAGCTCCTTCGGTCCTCCGATCGTTGTCAGAAGTAAGTTGGCCGCAG
TGTTATCACTCATGGTTATGGCAGCACTGCATAATTCTCTTACTGTCATGCCATCCGTAAGATGCTTTTC
TGTGACTGGTGAGTACTCAACCAAGTCATTCTGAGAATAGTGTATGCGGCGACCGAGTTGCTCTTGCCCG
GCGTCAATACGGGATAATACCGCGCCACATAGCAGAACTTTAAAAGTGCTCATCATTGGAAAACGTTCTT
CGGGGCGAAAACTCTCAAGGATCTTACCGCTGTTGAGATCCAGTTCGATGTAACCCACTCGTGCACCCAA
CTGATCTTCAGCATCTTTTACTTTCACCAGCGTTTCTGGGTGAGCAAAAACAGGAAGGCAAAATGCCGCA
AAAAAGGGAATAAGGGCGACACGGAAATGTTGAATACTCATACTCTTCCTTTTTCAATATTATTGAAGCA
TTTATCAGGGTTATTGTCTCATGAGCGGATACATATTTGAATGTATTTAGAAAAATAAACAAATAGGGGT
TCCGCGCACATTTCCCCGAAAAGTGCCACCTAAATTGTAAGCGTTAATATTTTGTTAAAATTCGCGTTAA
ATTTTTGTTAAATCAGCTCATTTTTTAACCAATAGGCCGAAATCGGCAAAATCCCTTATAAATCAAAAGA
ATAGACCGAGATAGGGT
[37 nt withheld, positions 6178-6214]
AAAGAACGTGGACTCCAACGTCAAAGG
[49 nt withheld, positions 6242-6290]
T
[91 nt withheld, positions 6292-6382]
G
[124 nt withheld, positions 6384-6507]
CCCATTCGCCATTCAGGCTGCGCAACTGTTGGGAAGGGCGATCGGTGCGGGCCTCTTCGCTATTACGCCA
GTCGACCGCCAATTCAATATGGCGTATATGGACTCATGCCAATTCAATATGGTGGATCTGGACCTGTGCC
AATTCAATATGGCGTATATGGACTCGTGCCAATTCAATATGGTGGATCTGGACCCCAGCCAATTCAATAT
GGCGGACTTGGCACCATGCCAATTCAATATGGCGGACCTGGCACTGTGCCAACTGGGGAGGGGTCTACTT
GGCACGGTGCCAAGTTTGAGGAGGGGTCTTGGCCCTGTGCCAAGTCCGCCATATTGAATTGGCATGGTGC
CAATAATGGCGGCCATATTGGCTATATGCCAGGATCAATATATAGGCAATATCCAATATGGCCCTATGCC
AATATGGCTATTGGCCAGGTTCAATACTATGTATTGGCCCTATGCCATATAGTATTCCATATATGGGTTT
TCCTATTGACGTAGATAGCCCCTCCCAATGGGCGGTCCCATATACCATATATGGGGCTTCCTAATACCGC
CCATAGCCACTCCCCCATTGACGTCAATGGTCTCTATATATGGTCTTTCCTATTGACGTCATATGGGCGG
TCCTATTGACGTATATGGCGCCTCCCCCATTGACGTCAATTACGGTAAATGGCCCGCCTGGCTCAATGCC
CATTGACGTCAATAGGACCACCCACCATTGACGTCAATGGGATGGCTCATTGCCCATTCATATCCGTTCT
CACGCCCCCTATTGACGTCAATGACGGTAAATGGCCCACTTGGCAGTACATCAATATCTATTAATAGTAA
CTTGGCAAGTACATTACTATTGGAAGTACGCCAGGGTACATTGGCAGTACTCCCATTGACGTCAATGGCG
GTAAATGGCCCGCGATGGCTGCCAAGTACATCCCCATTGACGTCAATGGGGAGGGGCAATGACGCAAATG
GGCGTTCCATTGACGTAAATGGGCGGTAGGCGTGCCTAATGGGAGGTCTATATAAGCAATGCTCGTTTAG
GGAACCGCCA
Features (pLannotate 1.2.2; 20 found; start..end, strand, type, name):
     30..48      +  promoter       SP6 promoter: promoter for bacteriophage SP6 RNA polymerase
    104..427     +  CDS            FKBP1A: FKB1A_HUMAN - Also known as FKBP1, FKBP12. Experimental evidence at protein level: Swiss-Prot protein existence level 1. Keeps in an inactive conformation TGFBR1, the TGF-beta type I serine/threonine kinase receptor, preventing TGF-beta receptor activation in absence of ligand. Recruits SMAD7 to ACVR1B which prevents the association of SMAD2 and SMAD3 with the activin receptor complex, thereby blocking the activin signal. May modulate the RYR1 calcium channel activity. PPIases accelerate the folding of proteins. It catalyzes the cis-trans isomerization of proline imidic peptide bonds in oligop
    439..2824    +  CDS            Cas9 (fragment): Cas9 (Csn1) endonuclease from the Streptococcus pyogenes Type II CRISPR/Cas system generates RNA-guided double strand breaks in DNA
   2858..2947    +  CDS            3xHA: three tandem HA epitope tags
   3020..3097    +  CDS            EGR1 (fragment): EGR1_SERCA - Also known as ZENK From Serinus canaria (Island canary) (Fringilla canaria).
   3233..3252    +  CDS            ZFHD1 (DNA binding domain) (fragment): composite human DNA-binding domain composed of domains from the transcription factors Zif268 and Oct-1 (Pomerantz et al., 1995)
   3374..3439    +  CDS            3xFLAG: three tandem FLAG® epitope tags, followed by an enterokinase cleavage site
   3588..3605    -  promoter       T7 promoter (fragment): promoter for bacteriophage T7 RNA polymerase
   3610..3744    -  polyA_signal   SV40 poly(A) signal: SV40 polyadenylation signal
   3861..3879    -  promoter       T3 promoter: promoter for bacteriophage T3 RNA polymerase
   3924..3940    -  protein_bind   lac operator: The lac repressor binds to the lac operator to inhibit transcription in E. coli. This inhibition can be relieved by adding lactose or isopropyl-β-D-thiogalactopyranoside (IPTG). lac repressor encoded by lacI
   3948..3978    -  promoter       lac promoter: promoter for the E. coli lac operon
   3993..4014    -  protein_bind   CAP binding site: CAP binding activates transcription in the presence of cAMP. E. coli catabolite activator protein
   4027..4119    -  CDS            lacI (fragment): lac repressor; lacI; The lac repressor binds to the lac operator to inhibit transcription in E. coli. This inhibition can be relieved by adding lactose or isopropyl-β-D-thiogalactopyranoside (IPTG).
   4302..4890    -  rep_origin     ori: high-copy-number ColE1/pMB1/pBR322/pUC origin of replication
   5061..5921    -  CDS            AmpR: β-lactamase; bla; confers resistance to ampicillin, carbenicillin, and related antibiotics
   5922..6026    -  promoter       AmpR promoter: bla
   6079..6507    -  rep_origin     f1 ori (sequence partly withheld): f1 bacteriophage origin of replication; arrow indicates direction of (+) strand synthesis
   6512..6578    -  CDS            lacZα (fragment): LacZα fragment of β-galactosidase; lacZ fragment
   6585..7562    +  promoter       CMV IE94 promoter: enhancer/promoter region of simian cytomegalovirus major immediate early transcription unit IE94
