[The description below was written by a language model from this plasmid's Addgene catalogue record and pLannotate feature annotations shown in this document.]
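Description:
pCSD_FKBP-C-SpCas9MT3-574-1368-NLS-3XHA-NLS-ZFPTS3-3xFLAG-2xNLS is a mammalian expression plasmid of about 7.6 kb built on the pCSDest2 backbone and used for CRISPR genome editing. It is propagated in E. coli as a high-copy plasmid through a ColE1/pUC-type origin and selected with ampicillin (β-lactamase). The backbone also carries an f1 origin and remnants of a lac/lacZα cloning region. No mammalian selection marker is recorded, which suggests transient expression.

The payload is a single fusion open reading frame driven by the simian CMV IE94 enhancer/promoter and terminated by an SV40 polyadenylation signal. An SP6 promoter lies just upstream of the coding sequence, and T7 (partial) and T3 promoters lie downstream in the opposite orientation. The fusion begins with human FKBP12 (FKBP1A), followed by the C-terminal portion of Streptococcus pyogenes Cas9 (residues 574–1368) carrying the R1335K substitution. R1335 is one of the PAM-contacting arginines, so this mutation is expected to weaken PAM recognition. Next come an SV40 NLS, a 3xHA tag and a c-Myc NLS, and then a zinc-finger array directed at the VEGFA TS3 site. The annotation software picks up this array only as short EGR1/Zif268-like fragments. A 3xFLAG tag and two further nuclear localisation signals complete the protein.

The truncated Cas9 and the FKBP domain point to a split-Cas9 system. In such a system, a separate partner supplying the N-terminal half, presumably fused to a rapamycin-dependent FKBP-binding domain, would reconstitute the nuclease on drug addition, though the record does not describe that partner. The attached zinc-finger protein supplies extra DNA-binding specificity to offset the weakened PAM interaction. The sequenced and depositor records agree on feature content and differ by only a few nucleotides.
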