Addgene plasmid #107300: pCSD_FKBP-C-SpCas9MT3-574-1368-NLS-3XHA-NLS-ZFPTS3-3xFLAG-2xNLS
Purpose: Expresses C terminal (574-1368 aa) R1335K mutant SpCas9 fused to FKBP and ZFP-VEGFA-TS3 in mammalian cells
Depositing lab: Scot Wolfe. Depositing organization: University of Massachusetts, Worcester.
Backbone
  Vector backbone: pCSDest2
  Backbone size w/o insert (bp): 4096
  Total vector size (bp): 7570
  Vector type: Mammalian Expression, CRISPR
Growth in bacteria
  Bacterial resistance: Ampicillin, 100 μg/mL
  Growth temperature: 37°C
  Growth strain: DH5alpha
  Copy number: High Copy
Gene/Insert
  Gene/Insert name: Truncated SpCas9 (aa 574-1368) fused to FKBP
  Species: Synthetic; S. pyogenes
  Insert size (bp): 3474
  Mutation: Truncated SpCas9 (aa 574-1368) with R1335K mutation
  Promoter: CMV IE94
  Tag / fusion protein: FKBP (N terminal on insert); SV40NLS, 3xHA, c-Myc NLS (C terminal on insert); ZFP_VEGFA-TS3 (C terminal on insert); 3x Flag, 2x NLS (C terminal on insert)
  Cloning method: Restriction Enzyme; 5′ cloning site NcoI (not destroyed); 3′ cloning site XbaI (not destroyed)
  Sequencing primers: 5′ Sp6; 3′ T3
Terms and licenses: Academic/Nonprofit Terms; Industry Terms: Not Available to Industry
How to cite: pCSD_FKBP-C-SpCas9MT3-574-1368-NLS-3XHA-NLS-ZFPTS3-3xFLAG-2xNLS was a gift from Scot Wolfe (Addgene plasmid # 107300 ; http://n2t.net/addgene:107300 ; RRID:Addgene_107300)
